>Addgene plasmid #185030 | pRAR052 | addgene full sequence | sequence record 366943 | Addgene NGS Result
CACTTTATGCTTCCGGCTGAATTCTAAAGATCTCGGCAAGGCATGAAACAGCACATCGCCAATCGGATGA
TGATAGTAATCTGCCGCCCATAGCAGCAATCGCCAGACGGAGTGAGTAAACACCGGCTCACTATCCAGCA
CTTCGACTACCGCTTTTAGCTCATTGAGCGGCAGTTCGCTGGCATCGCTAACTGATACCACAATCCCGAT
GCGCTCCTGCTGTTTGCCAAACGGCACGCGCACGCGACACCCAGCTTTAACCGTCATGCCTTCTGGCAGC
AGATAGTCAAAGGTACGAGGAAGCGGAACGGGCAAGGCAACGTGGGCAACGGGCATAGCATCATCCTGAC
TTGAAATTCGGTGGGTTAGTATACACATTGCCGTAGAAGAGTGCGGATCAGTTTGCATACGCTGGTTAAT
TTCTGTATGATTTCGCGCCTTCGTACGAAATGATCGTATTGAAGCTATACTTTTAACATCGCGTGGTGTG
ACGCGTTAGGGTGTCAAGAGCGACGCGGCCTTAAACCGAGGTTTTCCCATGAAAAAAGATATTCACCCGA
AATACGAAGAAATTACTGCTAGCTGCTCTTGCGGTAACGTAATGAAAATCCGCTCCACCGTTGGTCATGG
TGGTGGTGGTATGAGCAAAGGAGAAGAACTTTTCACTGGAGTTGTCCCAATTCTTGTTGAATTAGATGGT
GATGTTAATGGGCACAAATTTTCTGTCCGTGGAGAGGGTGAAGGTGATGCTACAAACGGAAAACTCACCC
TTAAATTTATTTGCACTACTGGAAAACTACCTGTTCCGTGGCCAACACTTGTCACTACTCTGACCTATGG
TGTTCAATGCTTTTCCCGTTATCCGGATCACATGAAACGGCATGACTTTTTCAAGAGTGCCATGCCCGAA
GGTTATGTACAGGAACGCACTATATCTTTCAAAGATGACGGGACCTACAAGACGCGTGCTGAAGTCAAGT
TTGAAGGTGATACCCTTGTTAATCGTATCGAGTTAAAGGGTATTGATTTTAAAGAAGATGGAAACATTCT
TGGACACAAACTCGAGTACAACTTTAACTCACACAATGTATACATCACGGCAGACAAACAAAAGAATGGA
ATCAAAGCTAACTTCAAAATTCGCCACAACGTTGAAGATGGTTCCGTTCAACTAGCAGACCATTATCAAC
AAAATACTCCAATTGGCGATGGCCCTGTCCTTTTACCAGACAACCATTACCTGTCGACACAATCTGTCCT
TTCGAAAGATCCCAACGAAAAGCGTGACCACATGGTCCTTCTTGAGTTTGTAACTGCTGCTGGGATTACA
CATGGCATGGATGAGCTCTACAAATAAGGATCTGAAGCTTGGGCCCGAACAAAAACTCATCTCAGAAGAG
GATCTGAATAGCGCCGTCGACCATCATCATCATCATCATTGAGTTTAAACGGTCTCCAGCTTGGCTGTTT
TGGCGGATGAGAGAAGATTTTCAGCCTGATACAGATTAAATCAGAACGCAGAAGCGGTCTGATAAAACAG
AATTTGCCTGGCGGCAGTAGCGCGGTGGTCCCACCTGACCCCATGCCGAACTCAGAAGTGAAACGCCGTA
GCGCCGATGGTAGTGTGGGGTCTCCCCATGCGAGAGTAGGGAACTGCCAGGCATCAAATAAAACGAAAGG
CTCAGTCGAAAGACTGGGCCTTTCGTTTTATCTGTTGTTTGTCGGTGAACTGGATCCTTACTCGAGTCTA
GACTGCAGTTGATCGGGCACGTAAGAGGTTCCAACTTTCACCATAATGAAATAAGATCACTACCGGGCGT
ATTTTTTGAGTTATCGAGATTTTCAGGAGCTAAGGAAGCTAAAATGGAGAAAAAAATCACTGGATATACC
ACCGTTGATATATCCCAATGGCATCGTAAAGAACATTTTGAGGCATTTCAGTCAGTTGCTCAATGTACCT
ATAACCAGACCGTTCAGCTGGATATTACGGCCTTTTTAAAGACCGTAAAGAAAAATAAGCACAAGTTTTA
TCCGGCCTTTATTCACATTCTTGCCCGCCTGATGAATGCTCATCCGGAATTTCGTATGGCAATGAAAGAC
GGTGAGCTGGTGATATGGGATAGTGTTAACCCTTGTTACACCGTTTTCCATGAGCAAACTGAAACGTTTT
CATCGCTCTGGAGTGAATACCACGACGATTTCCGGCAGTTTCTACACATATATTCGCAAGATGTGGCGTG
TTACGGTGAAAACCTGGCCTATTTCCCTAAAGGGTTTATTGAGAATATGTTTTTCGTCTCAGCCAATCCC
TGGGTGAGTTTCACCAGTTTTGATTTAAACGTGGCCAATATGGACAACTTCTTCGCCCCCGTTTTCACCA
TGGGCAAATATTATACGCAAGGCGACAAGGTGCTGATGCCGCTGGCGATTCAGGTTCATCATGCCGTTTG
TGATGGCTTCCATGTCGGCAGAATGCTTAATGAATTACAACAGTACTGCGATGAGTGGCAGGGCGGGGCG
TAATTTGATATCGAGCTCGCTTGGACTCCTGTTGATAGATCCAGTAATGACCTAAGAACTCCATCTGGAT
TTGTTCAGAACGCTCGGTTGCCGCCGGGCGTTTTTTATTGGTGAGAATCCAAGCCTCCGATCAACGTCTC
ATTTTCGCCAAAAGTTGGCCCAGGGCTTCCCGGTATCAACAGGGACACCAGGATTTATTTATTCTGCGAA
GTGATCTTCCGTCACAGGTATTTATTCGGCGCAAAGTGCGTCGGGTGATGCTGCCAACTTACTGATTTAG
TGTATGATGGTGTTTTTGAGGTGCTCCAGTGGCTTCTGTTTCTATCAGCTGTCCCTCCTGTTCAGCTACT
GACGGGGTGGTGCGTAACGGCAAAAGCACCGCCGGACATCAGCGCTAGCGGAGTGTATACTGGCTTACTA
TGTTGGCACTGATGAGGGTGTCAGTGAAGTGCTTCATGTGGCAGGAGAAAAAAGGCTGCACCGGTGCGTC
AGCAGAATATGTGATACAGGATATATTCCGCTTCCTCGCTCACTGACTCGCTACGCTCGGTCGTTCGACT
GCGGCGAGCGGAAATGGCTTACGAACGGGGCGGAGATTTCCTGGAAGATGCCAGGAAGATACTTAACAGG
GAAGTGAGAGGGCCGCGGCAAAGCCGTTTTTCCATAGGCTCCGCCCCCCTGACAAGCATCACGAAATCTG
ACGCTCAAATCAGTGGTGGCGAAACCCGACAGGACTATAAAGATACCAGGCGTTTCCCCCTGGCGGCTCC
CTCGTGCGCTCTCCTGTTCCTGCCTTTCGGTTTACCGGTGTCATTCCGCTGTTATGGCCGCGTTTGTCTC
ATTCCACGCCTGACACTCAGTTCCGGGTAGGCAGTTCGCTCCAAGCTGGACTGTATGCACGAACCCCCCG
TTCAGTCCGACCGCTGCGCCTTATCCGGTAACTATCGTCTTGAGTCCAACCCGGAAAGACATGCAAAAGC
ACCACTGGCAGCAGCCACTGGTAATTGATTTAGAGGAGTTAGTCTTGAAGTCATGCGCCGGTTAAGGCTA
AACTGAAAGGACAAGTTTTGGTGACTGCGCTCCTCCAAGCCAGTTACCTCGGTTCAAAGAGTTGGTAGCT
CAGAGAACCTTCGAAAAACCGCCCTGCAAGGCGGTTTTTTCGTTTTCAGAGCAAGAGATTACGCGCAGAC
CAAAACGATCTCAAGAAGATCATCTTATTAATCAGATAAAATATTTCTAGATTTCAGTGCAATTTATCTC
TTCAAATGTAGCACCTGAAGTCAGCCCCATACGATATAAGTTGTAATTCTCATGTTTGACAGCTTATCAT
CGATAAGCTTCCGATGGCGCGCCGAGAGGCTTTA
Features (pLannotate 1.2.2; 15 found; start..end, strand, type, name):
     34..336     -  CDS            priA (fragment): PRIA_ECOLI - Experimental evidence at protein level: Swiss-Prot protein existence level 1. Involved in the restart of stalled replication forks. Recognizes and binds the arrested nascent DNA chain at stalled replication forks. It can open the DNA duplex, via its helicase activity, and promote assembly of the primosome and loading of the major replicative helicase DnaB onto DNA. Is also involved in initiation of normal DNA replication in various plasmids and phages. Binds to branched DNA structures that resemble D-loops or to the primosome assembly site (PAS). Binds to DNA in two distinct modes
    479..531     +  ncRNA          L31-Gammaproteobacteria: Accession: RF03157 - L31-Gammaproteobacteria ribosomal protein leader
    539..628     +  CDS            rpmE (fragment): RL31_ECOLI - Experimental evidence at protein level: Swiss-Prot protein existence level 1. Binds the 23S rRNA. From Escherichia coli (strain K12).
    641..1354    +  CDS            Superfolder GFP: Superfolder GFP is a basic (constitutively fluorescent) green fluorescent protein published in 2005, derived from Aequorea victoria. It is reported to be a very rapidly-maturing weak dimer.
   1422..1439    +  CDS            capTEV™ (fragment): composite tag for in vivo biotinylation, TEV protease cleavage, and 6xHis tagging
   1546..1661    +  ncRNA          5S rRNA: Accession: RF00001 - 5S ribosomal RNA
   1665..1711    +  terminator     rrnB T1 terminator: transcription terminator T1 from the E. coli rrnB gene
   1766..1863    +  promoter       cat promoter: promoter of the E. coli cat gene encoding chloramphenicol acetyltransferase
   1864..2523    +  CDS            CmR: chloramphenicol acetyltransferase; cat; confers resistance to chloramphenicol
   2594..2628    +  terminator     lambda t0 terminator: minimal transcription terminator from phage lambda (Scholtissek and Grosse, 1987)
   2774..2917    +  mobile_element IS1 (fragment): prokaryotic transposable element IS1
   3036..3091    -  rep_origin     RSF ori (fragment): Plasmids containing the RSF 1030 origin of replication can be propagated in E. coli cells that contain additional plasmids with compatible origins.
   3179..3724    -  rep_origin     p15A ori: Plasmids containing the medium-copy-number p15A origin of replication can be propagated in E. coli cells that contain a second plasmid with the ColE1 origin.
   3836..3860    +  promoter       tet promoter (fragment): E. coli promoter for tetracycline efflux protein gene
   3881..18      +  promoter       lac UV5 promoter (fragment) (across the origin): E. coli lac promoter with an "up" mutation
