[The description below was written by a language model from this plasmid's Addgene catalogue record and pLannotate feature annotations shown in this document.]
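Description:
pRAR052 is a 3,884 nt bacterial expression plasmid built on a pACYC-type backbone with the p15A origin of replication and a chloramphenicol acetyltransferase gene (CmR) driven by its own cat promoter and followed by the lambda t0 terminator. The p15A origin is compatible with ColE1-type plasmids, so the construct can be co-maintained with a second vector. The catalogue lists it as high copy, although the feature annotation describes p15A as a medium-copy origin. Short annotated fragments of IS1, an RSF origin, and the tet and lacUV5 promoters appear to be backbone remnants rather than functional parts of the design.

The payload is a translational reporter for the E. coli MG1655 ribosomal protein L31 gene, rpmE. It contains about 400 nt of the native l31 promoter region; the annotated fragment of the neighbouring priA gene on the opposite strand is consistent with this being native upstream genomic sequence. This is followed by the l31 5'UTR, which is annotated as the L31 gammaproteobacterial ribosomal protein leader. Next come the first 90 nt of the rpmE coding sequence, fused through a glycine linker to superfolder GFP. Transcription ends in the rrnB terminator region, annotated as a 5S rRNA segment plus the T1 terminator. A short hit to a His-tag-containing composite tag lies downstream of sfGFP.

In this variant, nucleotides 56-61 and 68-73 of the 5'UTR are mutated. Because expression depends on the native promoter, leader and start of the coding region, sfGFP fluorescence reports regulation acting on those elements. The associated study concerns control of L31 expression by Zur, zinc and RNA-mediated repression by L31p. The plasmid therefore most likely tests how these leader positions contribute to that regulation, though the record does not state the expected effect of the mutations.
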