Addgene plasmid #185030: pRAR052
Purpose: 400 nt l31 promoter region, l31 5'UTR with nt. 56-61 and 68-73 mutated, 90 nt of l31 coding region, glycine linker, sfGFP, trrnB
Depositing lab: Julius Lucks. Depositing organization: Northwestern University. Publication: Zur and zinc increase expression of E. coli ribosomal protein L31 through RNA-mediated repression of the repressor L31p. Rasmussen RA, Wang S, Camarillo JM, Sosnowski V, Cho BK, Goo YA, Lucks JB, O'Halloran TV. Nucleic Acids Res. 2022 Dec 9;50(22):12739-12753. doi: 10.1093/nar/gkac1086. PubMed 36533433.
Backbone
  Vector backbone: p15A oripACYC
  Vector type: Bacterial Expression
Growth in bacteria
  Bacterial resistance: Chloramphenicol, 25 μg/mL
  Growth temperature: 37°C
  Growth strain: DH5alpha
  Copy number: High Copy
Gene/Insert
  Gene/Insert name: L31-sfGFP (alt name: rpmE-sfGFP)
  Species: E. coli MG1655
  Mutation: Nucleotides 56-61 and 68-73 mutated in rpmE 5'UTR, Only first 90 nt of rpmE coding present
  Cloning method: Gibson Cloning
Terms and licenses: Academic/Nonprofit Terms; Industry Terms: Not Available to Industry
How to cite: pRAR052 was a gift from Julius Lucks (Addgene plasmid # 185030 ; http://n2t.net/addgene:185030 ; RRID:Addgene_185030)
